Addgene plasmid #178142: LRRK2_Halo_N_allele
Purpose: Donor vector for endogenous tagging of human LRRK2 at the N-terminus with halotag
Depositing lab: iPSC Neurodegenerative Disease Initiative (iNDI) & Michael Ward. Depositing organization: National Institute of Neurological Disorders and Strokes (NINDS).
Backbone
  Vector backbone: pUC57-BsaI-Free
  Vector type: Donor vector
Growth in bacteria
  Bacterial resistance: Ampicillin, 100 μg/mL
  Growth temperature: 37°C
  Growth strain: DH5alpha
  Copy number: High Copy
Gene/Insert
  Gene/Insert name: Halotag (alt name: LRRK2)
  Species: H. sapiens (human)
  Entrez Gene: LRRK2 (a.k.a. AURA17, DARDARIN, PARK8, RIPK7, ROCO2)
  Cloning method: Unknown
Terms and licenses: Academic/Nonprofit Terms; Industry Terms: Not Available to Industry
How to cite: LRRK2_Halo_N_allele was a gift from iPSC Neurodegenerative Disease Initiative (iNDI) & Michael Ward (Addgene plasmid # 178142 ; http://n2t.net/addgene:178142 ; RRID:Addgene_178142)
