[The description below was written by a language model from this plasmid's Addgene catalogue record and pLannotate feature annotations shown in this document.]
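Description:
LRRK2_Halo_N_allele is a homology-directed repair donor plasmid built on the pUC57-BsaI-Free cloning backbone. It is intended for knocking a HaloTag coding sequence into the endogenous human LRRK2 locus so that the native protein carries the tag at its N-terminus. The 4.4 kb plasmid is propagated in E. coli as a high-copy vector through its ColE1/pUC-type origin and is selected with ampicillin via the β-lactamase gene and its bla promoter. The other annotated backbone elements are remnants of the pUC-family cloning region rather than functional parts of the design. These include short rop and bom fragments, a lacI fragment, and a lacZα fragment with the lac promoter, operator and CAP binding site.

The payload sits between the lacZα fragment and the lac promoter. The only feature annotated there is an 879 bp open reading frame matched to the bacterial haloalkane dehalogenase DhaA. HaloTag was engineered from this enzyme family, and it binds chloroalkane ligands covalently, which allows labelling with fluorescent dyes, affinity handles or degrader ligands. The unannotated stretches of several hundred base pairs on either side of this ORF are plausibly the LRRK2 genomic homology arms expected of a donor vector. However, the record does not describe them, any linker, or the nuclease and guide RNA to be used alongside the plasmid.

No mammalian promoter or selection marker is annotated, consistent with expression of the tagged protein depending on the endogenous LRRK2 regulatory elements after integration. The plasmid comes from an iPSC-based neurodegenerative disease initiative. LRRK2 is also known as PARK8 or dardarin.
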