Features (pLannotate 1.2.2; 11 found; start..end, strand, type, name):
    200..788     -  rep_origin     ori: high-copy-number ColE1/pMB1/pBR322/pUC origin of replication
    959..1819    -  CDS            AmpR: β-lactamase; bla; confers resistance to ampicillin, carbenicillin, and related antibiotics
   1820..1924    -  promoter       AmpR promoter: bla
   2019..2054    +  CDS            rop (fragment): Rop protein, which maintains plasmids at low copy number; rop
   2156..2255    +  misc_feature   bom (fragment): basis of mobility region from pBR322
   2261..2418    -  CDS            lacZα (fragment): LacZα fragment of β-galactosidase; lacZ fragment
   2850..3728    +  CDS            dhaA: DHAA_PSEPV - Experimental evidence at protein level: Swiss-Prot protein existence level 1. Catalyzes hydrolytic cleavage of carbon-halogen bonds in halogenated aliphatic compounds, leading to the formation of the corresponding primary alcohols, halide ions and protons. Has a broad substrate specificity, as it is able to dehalogenate mono- and di- chlorinated and brominated alkanes (up to at least C10), and the two isomers of 1,3-dichloropropene to 3-chloroallyl alcohol; the highest activity was found with 1,2-dibromoethane, while no activity was observed with the analog 1,2-dichloroethane. Fro
   4258..4274    -  protein_bind   lac operator: The lac repressor binds to the lac operator to inhibit transcription in E. coli. This inhibition can be relieved by adding lactose or isopropyl-β-D-thiogalactopyranoside (IPTG). lac repressor encoded by lacI
   4282..4312    -  promoter       lac promoter: promoter for the E. coli lac operon
   4327..4348    -  protein_bind   CAP binding site: CAP binding activates transcription in the presence of cAMP. E. coli catabolite activator protein
   4361..17      -  CDS            lacI (fragment) (across the origin): lac repressor; lacI; The lac repressor binds to the lac operator to inhibit transcription in E. coli. This inhibition can be relieved by adding lactose or isopropyl-β-D-thiogalactopyranoside (IPTG).
>Addgene plasmid #178142 | LRRK2_Halo_N_allele | addgene full sequence | sequence record 349361 | Addgene NGS Result
GTTTGCGTATTGGGCGCTCTTCCGCTTCCTCGCTCACTGACTCGCTGCGCTCGGTCGTTCGGCTGCGGCG
AGCGGTATCAGCTCACTCAAAGGCGGTAATACGGTTATCCACAGAATCAGGGGATAACGCAGGAAAGAAC
ATGTGAGCAAAAGGCCAGCAAAAGGCCAGGAACCGTAAAAAGGCCGCGTTGCTGGCGTTTTTCCATAGGC
TCCGCCCCCCTGACGAGCATCACAAAAATCGACGCTCAAGTCAGAGGTGGCGAAACCCGACAGGACTATA
AAGATACCAGGCGTTTCCCCCTGGAAGCTCCCTCGTGCGCTCTCCTGTTCCGACCCTGCCGCTTACCGGA
TACCTGTCCGCCTTTCTCCCTTCGGGAAGCGTGGCGCTTTCTCATAGCTCACGCTGTAGGTATCTCAGTT
CGGTGTAGGTCGTTCGCTCCAAGCTGGGCTGTGTGCACGAACCCCCCGTTCAGCCCGACCGCTGCGCCTT
ATCCGGTAACTATCGTCTTGAGTCCAACCCGGTAAGACACGACTTATCGCCACTGGCAGCAGCCACTGGT
AACAGGATTAGCAGAGCGAGGTATGTAGGCGGTGCTACAGAGTTCTTGAAGTGGTGGCCTAACTACGGCT
ACACTAGAAGAACAGTATTTGGTATCTGCGCTCTGCTGAAGCCAGTTACCTTCGGAAAAAGAGTTGGTAG
CTCTTGATCCGGCAAACAAACCACCGCTGGTAGCGGTGGTTTTTTTGTTTGCAAGCAGCAGATTACGCGC
AGAAAAAAAGGATCTCAAGAAGATCCTTTGATCTTTTCTACGGGGTCTGACGCTCAGTGGAACGAAAACT
CACGTTAAGGGATTTTGGTCATGAGATTATCAAAAAGGATCTTCACCTAGATCCTTTTAAATTAAAAATG
AAGTTTTAAATCAATCTAAAGTATATATGAGTAAACTTGGTCTGACAGTTACCAATGCTTAATCAGTGAG
GCACCTATCTCAGCGATCTGTCTATTTCGTTCATCCATAGTTGCCTGACTCCCCGTCGTGTAGATAACTA
CGATACGGGAGGGCTTACCATCTGGCCCCAGTGCTGCAATGATACCGCGAGATCCACGCTCACCGGCTCC
AGATTTATCAGCAATAAACCAGCCAGCCGGAAGGGCCGAGCGCAGAAGTGGTCCTGCAACTTTATCCGCC
TCCATCCAGTCTATTAATTGTTGCCGGGAAGCTAGAGTAAGTAGTTCGCCAGTTAATAGTTTGCGCAACG
TTGTTGCCATTGCTACAGGCATCGTGGTGTCACGCTCGTCGTTTGGTATGGCTTCATTCAGCTCCGGTTC
CCAACGATCAAGGCGAGTTACATGATCCCCCATGTTGTGCAAAAAAGCGGTTAGCTCCTTCGGTCCTCCG
ATCGTTGTCAGAAGTAAGTTGGCCGCAGTGTTATCACTCATGGTTATGGCAGCACTGCATAATTCTCTTA
CTGTCATGCCATCCGTAAGATGCTTTTCTGTGACTGGTGAGTACTCAACCAAGTCATTCTGAGAATAGTG
TATGCGGCGACCGAGTTGCTCTTGCCCGGCGTCAATACGGGATAATACCGCGCCACATAGCAGAACTTTA
AAAGTGCTCATCATTGGAAAACGTTCTTCGGGGCGAAAACTCTCAAGGATCTTACCGCTGTTGAGATCCA
GTTCGATGTAACCCACTCGTGCACCCAACTGATCTTCAGCATCTTTTACTTTCACCAGCGTTTCTGGGTG
AGCAAAAACAGGAAGGCAAAATGCCGCAAAAAAGGGAATAAGGGCGACACGGAAATGTTGAATACTCATA
CTCTTCCTTTTTCAATATTATTGAAGCATTTATCAGGGTTATTGTCTCATGAGCGGATACATATTTGAAT
GTATTTAGAAAAATAAACAAATAGGGGTTCCGCGCACATTTCCCCGAAAAGTGCCACCTGACGTCTAAGA
AACCATTATTATCATGACATTAACCTATAAAAATAGGCGTATCACGAGGCCCTTTCGTCTCGCGCGTTTC
GGTGATGACGGTGAAAACCTCTGACACATGCAGCTCCCGGAGACGGTCACAGCTTGTCTGTAAGCGGATG
CCGGGAGCAGACAAGCCCGTCAGGGCGCGTCAGCGGGTGTTGGCGGGTGTCGGGGCTGGCTTAACTATGC
GGCATCAGAGCAGATTGTACTGAGAGTGCACCATATGCGGTGTGAAATACCGCACAGATGCGTAAGGAGA
AAATACCGCATCAGGCGCCATTCGCCATTCAGGCTGCGCAACTGTTGGGAAGGGCGATCGGTGCGGGCCT
CTTCGCTATTACGCCAGCTGGCGAAAGGGGGATGTGCTGCAAGGCGATTAAGTTGGGTAACGCCAGGGTT
TTCCCAGTCACGACGTTGTAAAACGACGGCCAGTGAATTCGAGCTCGGTACCTCGCGAATGCATCTAGAG
GCGTCCGCCCGGGGTCCGGTCTAGGCGTGCGTGGGGGCCACGGTCACGGTCATCCCAGCCAGGCCCGGCT
CCAGCAGCCCCACGGCCGCCGCCAGAGTTCTGCGCGGCCCGTCGCCTCGGCGGAGCCTCTGGCAGGCCCC
TGAGCTCGTTTTTGGGGCCTGAGTGGGGGAGGAGGAAGCCGAGCAGGAGGGCTCCGGAGAGGGAGGGCAA
CGCGGGGCGGGGAGCTGCCTCCTTCCTCATAAACAGGCGGGCGTGGGCGCCGATGGGGCCCGCGGGGAGC
GCTGGCTGCGGGCGGTGAGCTGAGCTCGCCCCCGGGGAGCTGTGGCCGGCGCCCCTGCCGGTTCCCTGAG
CAGCGGACGTTCATGCTGGGAGGGCGGCGGGTTGGAAGCAGGTGCCACCATGGCTGAGATCGGCACCGGC
TTTCCCTTCGATCCTCACTACGTGGAAGTGCTGGGCGAGAGAATGCACTATGTGGACGTGGGCCCCAGAG
ATGGAACCCCTGTGCTGTTTCTGCACGGCAACCCTACCAGCAGCTACGTGTGGCGGAACATCATCCCTCA
CGTGGCCCCTACACACAGATGTATCGCCCCTGACCTGATCGGCATGGGCAAGAGCGATAAGCCCGACCTG
GGCTACTTCTTCGACGACCACGTGCGGTTCATGGACGCCTTTATTGAGGCCCTCGGCCTGGAAGAGGTGG
TGCTGGTTATTCACGATTGGGGCAGCGCCCTGGGATTCCACTGGGCCAAGAGAAACCCCGAGAGAGTGAA
GGGAATCGCCTTCATGGAATTCATCAGGCCCATTCCTACCTGGGACGAGTGGCCTGAGTTCGCCAGAGAG
ACATTCCAGGCCTTCAGAACCACCGACGTGGGCAGAAAGCTGATCATCGACCAGAACGTGTTCATCGAGG
GCACCCTGCCTATGGGAGTCGTCAGACCACTGACCGAGGTGGAAATGGACCACTACAGAGAGCCCTTTCT
GAACCCCGTGGACCGGGAACCTCTTTGGAGATTCCCCAACGAGCTGCCCATTGCCGGCGAGCCTGCTAAT
ATTGTGGCCCTGGTGGAAGAGTACATGGACTGGCTGCATCAGAGCCCCGTGCCTAAGCTGCTGTTTTGGG
GAACACCCGGCGTGCTGATTCCTCCTGCTGAAGCTGCCAGACTGGCCAAGAGCCTGCCTAATTGCAAGGC
CGTGGATATCGGCCCTGGCCTGAATCTGCTGCAAGAGGACAACCCCGATCTGATCGGCTCCGAGATTGCC
AGATGGCTGAGCACCCTGGAAATCAGCGGAGGAGGAGGTTCTGGAGGCGGTGGAAGTGGTGGCGGAGGTA
GCGCTAGTGGCAGCTGTCAGGGGTGCGAAGAGGACGAGGAAACTCTGAAGAAGTTGATAGTCAGGCTGAA
CAATGTCCAGGAAGGAAAACAGATAGAAACGCTGGTCCAAATCCTGGAGGATCTGCTGGTGTTCACGTAC
TCCGAGCACGGTAATCACTTGAAAATAAACTGTGCTTTTATTTTTGCAAACTTTCTCCCCCTCCTTACAT
TTGCAAATTTTGTCCTCCTCCCCTTGACCCTGCTCAAACCCGGACTCTTAAGGAGCCGCAAACTCCCATA
TCCTTTCCTTAGGGCAGAAAGCAGCTGAGAATTTCAGGAAGGTCTTCACCTTTTTGACTTTTCTCCCCGT
TTCAGACTAAAAAGGAAAGGGGGTGCTGTGGATTGTGACTTTGCTTCTTGGATCCCGGGCCCGTCGACTG
CAGAGGCCTGCATGCAAGCTTGGCGTAATCATGGTCATAGCTGTTTCCTGTGTGAAATTGTTATCCGCTC
ACAATTCCACACAACATACGAGCCGGAAGCATAAAGTGTAAAGCCTGGGGTGCCTAATGAGTGAGCTAAC
TCACATTAATTGCGTTGCGCTCACTGCCCGCTTTCCAGTCGGGAAACCTGTCGTGCCAGCTGCATTAATG
AATCGGCCAACGCGCGGGGAGAGGCG
