>Addgene plasmid #178142 | LRRK2_Halo_N_allele | depositor partial sequence | sequence record 345779 | insert
GGCGTCCGCCCGGGGTCCGGTCTAGGCGTGCGTGGGGGCCACGGTCACGGTCATCCCAGCCAGGCCCGGC
TCCAGCAGCCCCACGGCCGCCGCCAGAGTTCTGCGCGGCCCGTCGCCTCGGCGGAGCCTCTGGCAGGCCC
CTGAGCTCGTTTTTGGGGCCTGAGTGGGGGAGGAGGAAGCCGAGCAGGAGGGCTCCGGAGAGGGAGGGCA
ACGCGGGGCGGGGAGCTGCCTCCTTCCTCATAAACAGGCGGGCGTGGGCGCCGATGGGGCCCGCGGGGAG
CGCTGGCTGCGGGCGGTGAGCTGAGCTCGCCCCCGGGGAGCTGTGGCCGGCGCCCCTGCCGGTTCCCTGA
GCAGCGGACGTTCATGCTGGGAGGGCGGCGGGTTGGAAGCAGGTGCCACCATGGCTGAGATCGGCACCGG
CTTTCCCTTCGATCCTCACTACGTGGAAGTGCTGGGCGAGAGAATGCACTATGTGGACGTGGGCCCCAGA
GATGGAACCCCTGTGCTGTTTCTGCACGGCAACCCTACCAGCAGCTACGTGTGGCGGAACATCATCCCTC
ACGTGGCCCCTACACACAGATGTATCGCCCCTGACCTGATCGGCATGGGCAAGAGCGATAAGCCCGACCT
GGGCTACTTCTTCGACGACCACGTGCGGTTCATGGACGCCTTTATTGAGGCCCTCGGCCTGGAAGAGGTG
GTGCTGGTTATTCACGATTGGGGCAGCGCCCTGGGATTCCACTGGGCCAAGAGAAACCCCGAGAGAGTGA
AGGGAATCGCCTTCATGGAATTCATCAGGCCCATTCCTACCTGGGACGAGTGGCCTGAGTTCGCCAGAGA
GACATTCCAGGCCTTCAGAACCACCGACGTGGGCAGAAAGCTGATCATCGACCAGAACGTGTTCATCGAG
GGCACCCTGCCTATGGGAGTCGTCAGACCACTGACCGAGGTGGAAATGGACCACTACAGAGAGCCCTTTC
TGAACCCCGTGGACCGGGAACCTCTTTGGAGATTCCCCAACGAGCTGCCCATTGCCGGCGAGCCTGCTAA
TATTGTGGCCCTGGTGGAAGAGTACATGGACTGGCTGCATCAGAGCCCCGTGCCTAAGCTGCTGTTTTGG
GGAACACCCGGCGTGCTGATTCCTCCTGCTGAAGCTGCCAGACTGGCCAAGAGCCTGCCTAATTGCAAGG
CCGTGGATATCGGCCCTGGCCTGAATCTGCTGCAAGAGGACAACCCCGATCTGATCGGCTCCGAGATTGC
CAGATGGCTGAGCACCCTGGAAATCAGCGGAGGAGGAGGTTCTGGAGGCGGTGGAAGTGGTGGCGGAGGT
AGCGCTAGTGGCAGCTGTCAGGGGTGCGAAGAGGACGAGGAAACTCTGAAGAAGTTGATAGTCAGGCTGA
ACAATGTCCAGGAAGGAAAACAGATAGAAACGCTGGTCCAAATCCTGGAGGATCTGCTGGTGTTCACGTA
CTCCGAGCACGGTAATCACTTGAAAATAAACTGTGCTTTTATTTTTGCAAACTTTCTCCCCCTCCTTACA
TTTGCAAATTTTGTCCTCCTCCCCTTGACCCTGCTCAAACCCGGACTCTTAAGGAGCCGCAAACTCCCAT
ATCCTTTCCTTAGGGCAGAAAGCAGCTGAGAATTTCAGGAAGGTCTTCACCTTTTTGACTTTTCTCCCCG
TTTCAGACTAAAAAGGAAAGGGGGTGCTGTGGATTGTGACTTTGCTTCTT
